>Addgene plasmid #11335 | GFP::L4440 | addgene full sequence | sequence record 237574 | Addgene NGS Result
CGAAAGGGGGATGTGCTGCAAGGCGATTAAGTTGGGTAACGCCAGGGTTTTCCCAGTCACGACGTTGTAA
AACGACGGCCAGTGAGCGCGCGTAATACGACTCACTATAGGGCGAATTGGGTACCGGGCCCCCCCTCGAG
GTCGACGGTATCGATAAGCTTGATATCACCACTTTGTACAAGAAAGCTGGGTCTCATCCATGCCATGTGT
AATCCCAGCAGCTGTTACAAACTCAAGAAGGACCATGTGGTCTCTCTTTTCGTTGGGATCTTTCGAAAGG
GCAGATTGTGTGGACAGGTAATGGTTGTCTGGTAAAAGGACAGGGCCATCGCCAATTGGAGTATTTTGTT
GATAATGGTCTGCTAGTTGAATGCTTCCATCTTCAATGTTGTGTCTAATTTTGAAGTTCTGAAAATTTAA
ATCAGATTAGTTAGTTAGTAAAATCATGTTTAAACTTACAACTTTGATTCCATTCTTTTGTTTGTCTGCC
ATGATGTATACATTGTGTGAGTTATAGTTGTATTCCAATTTGTGTCCAAGAATGTTTCCATCTTCTTTAA
AATCAATACCTTTTAACTCGATTCTATTAACAAGGGTATCACCTTCAAACTTGACTTCAGCACCTGAAAA
TTTAAATATGTATGGTTAGTTAGTACCGAACTGTTTAAACTTACGTGTCTTGTAGTTCCCGTCATCTTTG
AAAAATATAGTTCTTTCCTGTACATAACCTTCGGGCATGGCACTCTTGAAAAAGTCATGCCGTTTCATAT
GATCTGGGTATCTCGAGAAGCATTGAACACCATAACAGAAAGTAGTGACAAGTGTTGGCTGAAAATTTAA
ATAATCAGGGTTAGTTAGTATATATATGTTTAAACTTACCCATGGAACAGGTAGTTTTCCAGTAGTGCAA
ATAAATTTAAGGGTAAGTTTTCCGTATGTTGCATCACCTTCACCCTCTCCACTGACAGAAAATTTGTGCC
CATTAACATCACCATCTAATTCAACAAGAATTGGGACAACTCCAGTGAAAAGTTCTTCTCCTTTACTCAT
GGAGCCTGCTTTTTTGTACAAACTTGTGATATCAGATCTGCCGGTCTCCCTATAGTGAGTCGTATTAATT
TCGATAAGCCAGGTTGCTTCCTCGCTCACTGACTCGCTGCGCTCGGTCGTTCGGCTGCGGCGAGCGGTAT
CAGCTCACTCAAAGGCGGTAATACGGTTATCCACAGAATCAGGGGATAACGCAGGAAAGAACATGTGAGC
AAAAGGCCAGCAAAAGGCCAGGAACCGTAAAAAGGCCGCGTTGCTGGCGTTTTTCCATAGGCTCCGCCCC
CCTGACGAGCATCACAAAAATCGACGCTCAAGTCAGAGGTGGCGAAACCCGACAGGACTATAAAGATACC
AGGCGTTTCCCCCTGGAAGCTCCCTCGTGCGCTCTCCTGTTCCGACCCTGCCGCTTACCGGATACCTGTC
CGCCTTTCTCCCTTCGGGAAGCGTGGCGCTTTCTCATAGCTCACGCTGTAGGTATCTCAGTTCGGTGTAG
GTCGTTCGCTCCAAGCTGGGCTGTGTGCACGAACCCCCCGTTCAGCCCGACCGCTGCGCCTTATCCGGTA
ACTATCGTCTTGAGTCCAACCCGGTAAGACACGACTTATCGCCACTGGCAGCAGCCACTGGTAACAGGAT
TAGCAGAGCGAGGTATGTAGGCGGTGCTACAGAGTTCTTGAAGTGGTGGCCTAACTACGGCTACACTAGA
AGAACAGTATTTGGTATCTGCGCTCTGCTGAAGCCAGTTACCTTCGGAAAAAGAGTTGGTAGCTCTTGAT
CCGGCAAACAAACCACCGCTGGTAGCGGTGGTTTTTTTGTTTGCAAGCAGCAGATTACGCGCAGAAAAAA
AGGATCTCAAGAAGATCCTTTGATCTTTTCTACGGGGTCTGACGCTCAGTGGAACGAAAACTCACGTTAA
GGGATTTTGGTCATGAGATTATCAAAAAGGATCTTCACCTAGATCCTTTTAAATTAAAAATGAAGTTTTA
AATCAATCTAAAGTATATATGAGTAAACTTGGTCTGACAGTTACCAATGCTTAATCAGTGAGGCACCTAT
CTCAGCGATCTGTCTATTTCGTTCATCCATAGTTGCCTGACTCCCCGTCGTGTAGATAACTACGATACGG
GAGGGCTTACCATCTGGCCCCAGTGCTGCAATGATACCGCGAGACCCACGCTCACCGGCTCCAGATTTAT
CAGCAATAAACCAGCCAGCCGGAAGGGCCGAGCGCAGAAGTGGTCCTGCAACTTTATCCGCCTCCATCCA
GTCTATTAATTGTTGCCGGGAAGCTAGAGTAAGTAGTTCGCCAGTTAATAGTTTGCGCAACGTTGTTGCC
ATTGCTACAGGCATCGTGGTGTCACGCTCGTCGTTTGGTATGGCTTCATTCAGCTCCGGTTCCCAACGAT
CAAGGCGAGTTACATGATCCCCCATGTTGTGCAAAAAAGCGGTTAGCTCCTTCGGTCCTCCGATCGTTGT
CAGAAGTAAGTTGGCCGCAGTGTTATCACTCATGGTTATGGCAGCACTGCATAATTCTCTTACTGTCATG
CCATCCGTAAGATGCTTTTCTGTGACTGGTGAGTACTCAACCAAGTCATTCTGAGAATAGTGTATGCGGC
GACCGAGTTGCTCTTGCCCGGCGTCAATACGGGATAATACCGCGCCACATAGCAGAACTTTAAAAGTGCT
CATCATTGGAAAACGTTCTTCGGGGCGAAAACTCTCAAGGATCTTACCGCTGTTGAGATCCAGTTCGATG
TAACCCACTCGTGCACCCAACTGATCTTCAGCATCTTTTACTTTCACCAGCGTTTCTGGGTGAGCAAAAA
CAGGAAGGCAAAATGCCGCAAAAAAGGGAATAAGGGCGACACGGAAATGTTGAATACTCATACTCTTCCT
TTTTCAATATTATTGAAGCATTTATCAGGGTTATTGTCTCATGAGCGGATACATATTTGAATGTATTTAG
AAAAATAAACAAATAGGGGTTCCGCGCACATTTCCCCGAAAAGTGCCACCTAAATTGTAAGCGTTAATAT
TTTGTTAAAATTCGCGTTAAATTTTTGTTAAATCAGCTCATTTTTTAACCAATAGGCCGAAATCGGCAAA
ATCCCTTATAAATCAAAAGAATAGACCGAGATAGGGT
[37 nt withheld, positions 3188-3224]
AAAGAACGTGGACTCCAACGTCAAAGG
[49 nt withheld, positions 3252-3300]
T
[91 nt withheld, positions 3302-3392]
G
[124 nt withheld, positions 3394-3517]
CCCATTCGCCATTCAGGCTGCGCAACTGTTGGGAAGGGCGATCGGTGCGGGCCTCTTCGCTATTACGCCA
GCTGG
Features (pLannotate 1.2.2; 11 found; start..end, strand, type, name):
     93..111     +  promoter       T7 promoter: promoter for bacteriophage T7 RNA polymerase
    120..167     -  misc_feature   MCS (fragment): pBluescript multiple cloning site
    168..192     +  protein_bind   attB2: mutant version of attB; recombination site for the Gateway® BP reaction BP Clonase™
    193..1047    -  CDS            sg25: sg25 is a basic (constitutively fluorescent) green fluorescent protein published in 1997, derived from Aequorea victoria.
   1053..1077    -  protein_bind   attB1: mutant version of attB; recombination site for the Gateway® BP reaction BP Clonase™
   1099..1117    -  promoter       T7 promoter: promoter for bacteriophage T7 RNA polymerase
   1312..1900    -  rep_origin     ori: high-copy-number ColE1/pMB1/pBR322/pUC origin of replication
   2071..2931    -  CDS            AmpR: β-lactamase; bla; confers resistance to ampicillin, carbenicillin, and related antibiotics
   2932..3036    -  promoter       AmpR promoter: bla
   3089..3517    -  rep_origin     f1 ori (sequence partly withheld): f1 bacteriophage origin of replication; arrow indicates direction of (+) strand synthesis
   3522..85      -  CDS            lacZα (fragment) (across the origin): LacZα fragment of β-galactosidase; lacZ fragment
