[The description below was written by a language model from this plasmid's Addgene catalogue record and pLannotate feature annotations shown in this document.]
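Description:
GFP::L4440 is an RNAi feeding plasmid for Caenorhabditis elegans built on the L4440 backbone, catalogued as a worm expression/RNAi vector. It is maintained in E. coli as a high-copy plasmid through a ColE1/pUC-type origin and selected with ampicillin via a β-lactamase gene under its own promoter. The backbone also carries an f1 phage origin and a remnant of lacZα from its pBluescript-type ancestry, along with a fragment of the multiple cloning site.

The defining feature of L4440 is a pair of T7 promoters that face each other across the cloning region, so that T7 RNA polymerase transcribes both strands of whatever lies between them and the complementary transcripts anneal into double-stranded RNA. Here the intervening sequence is a full-length GFP coding sequence of roughly 870 bp, taken from another worm GFP vector; the sequence annotation identifies it as an Aequorea victoria-derived green fluorescent protein variant. The record lists restriction enzyme cloning, yet the annotated sequence shows attB1 and attB2 Gateway recombination sites flanking the GFP segment, and the record does not explain this. GFP is not meant to be expressed as a protein from this plasmid; it serves only as the template for dsRNA.

When bacteria producing this dsRNA are fed to worms carrying a GFP transgene, RNAi induction reduces the fluorescent signal, giving a visible readout of knockdown. The depositor states that the plasmid is intended exclusively as a teaching resource for a discovery-based genomics laboratory course, and its suitability for research is not guaranteed.
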