Addgene plasmid #11335: GFP::L4440
Depositing lab: Guy Caldwell. Depositing organization: University of Alabama at Tuscaloosa.
Backbone
  Vector backbone: L4440
  Backbone manufacturer: L4440 is available at Addgene
  Backbone size w/o insert (bp): 2790
  Vector type: Worm Expression, RNAi
Growth in bacteria
  Bacterial resistance: Ampicillin, 100 μg/mL
  Growth temperature: 37°C
  Growth strain: DH5alpha
  Copy number: High Copy
Gene/Insert
  Gene/Insert name: GFP (alt name: green fluorescence protein)
  Insert size (bp): 869
  Cloning method: Restriction Enzyme
  Sequencing primers: 5′ L4440 primer (AGCGAGTCAGTGAGCGAG)
Resource information
  A portion of this plasmid was derived from a plasmid made by: Dr. Andrew Fire created the vector backbone L4440 and the GFP sequence in vector p95.77
Terms and licenses: Academic/Nonprofit Terms; Industry Terms: Not Available to Industry
Depositor comments: Full-length GFP sequence (from vector p95.77) was cloned into RNAi feeding vector L4440. Use in a strain carrying a GFP construct to observe reduction of GFP signal after RNAi induction. This plasmid is intended for use exclusively as a teaching resource as part of the Integrated Genomics Discovery-Based Laboratory Course. Addgene does not make any guarantee that the plasmid is suitable for research purposes.
How to cite: GFP::L4440 was a gift from Guy Caldwell (Addgene plasmid # 11335 ; http://n2t.net/addgene:11335 ; RRID:Addgene_11335)
