>Addgene plasmid #11335 | GFP::L4440 | addgene partial sequence | sequence record 18161 | L4440 5'-AGCGAGTCAGTGAGCGAG-3'
GACTCCTATAGGGAGACCGGCAGATCTGATATCACAAGTTTGTACAAAAAAGCAGGCTCCATGAGTAAAG
GAGAAGAACTTTTCACTGGAGTTGTCCCAATTCTTGTTGAATTAGATGGTGATGTTAATGGGCACAAATT
TTCTGTCAGTGGAGAGGGTGAAGGTGATGCAACATACGGAAAACTTACCCTTAAATTTATTTGCACTACT
GGAAAACTACCTGTTCCATGGGTAAGTTTAAACATATATATACTAACTAACCCTGATTATTTAAATTTTC
AGCCAACACTTGTCACTACTTTCTGTTATGGTGTTCAATGCTTCTCGAGATACCCAGATCATATGAAACG
GCATGACTTTTTCAAGAGTGCCATGCCCGAAGGTTATGTACAGGAAAGAACTATATTTTTCAAAGATGAC
GGGAACTACAAGACACGTAAGTTTAAACAGTTCGGTACTAACTAACCATACATATTTAAATTTTCAGGTG
CTGAAGTCAAGTTTGAAGGTGATACCCTTGTTAATAGAATCGAGTTAAAAGGTATTGATTTTAAAGAAGA
TGGAAACATTCTTGGACACAAATTGGAATACAACTATAACTCACACAATGTATACATCATGGCAGACAAA
CAAAAGAATGGAATCAAAGTTGTAAGTTTAAACATGATTTTACTAACTAACTAATCTGATTTAAATTTTC
AGAACTTCAAAATTAGACACAACATTGAAGATGGAAGCATTCAACTAGCAGACCATTATCAACAAAATAC
TCCAATTGGCGATGGCCCTGTCCTTTTACCAGACAACCATTACCTGTCCACACAATCTGCCCTTTCGAAA
GATCCCAACGAAAAGAGAGACCACATGGTCCTTCTTGAGTTTGTAACAGCTGCTGGGAATACACATGGCA
TGGATGAGACCCAGCTTTCTTGTACAAAGTGGTGAATATCAGCTTATCGATACCGT
